Addgene plasmid #226901: pAM257
Purpose: 6xHis-PSP-MBP-Pex3(40-441)
Depositing lab: Andreas Martin. Depositing organization: University of California, Berkeley. Publication: The AAA+ ATPase Msp1 is a processive protein translocase with robust unfoldase activity. Castanzo DT, LaFrance B, Martin A. Proc Natl Acad Sci U S A. 2020 Jun 30;117(26):14970-14977. doi: 10.1073/pnas.1920109117. Epub 2020 Jun 15. PubMed 32541053.
Backbone
  Vector backbone: pET-DUET
  Vector type: Bacterial Expression
Growth in bacteria
  Bacterial resistance: Ampicillin, 100 μg/mL
  Growth temperature: 37°C
  Growth strain: DH5alpha
  Copy number: High Copy
Gene/Insert
  Gene/Insert name: pex3
  Species: S. cerevisiae (budding yeast)
  Mutation: amino acids 40-441
  Entrez Gene: PEX3 (a.k.a. YDR329C, PAS3)
  Promoter: T7
  Tag / fusion protein: 6xHis-PSP-MBP (N terminal on insert)
  Cloning method: Unknown
  Sequencing primers: 5′ T7
Terms and licenses: Academic/Nonprofit Terms; Industry Terms: Not Available to Industry
How to cite: pAM257 was a gift from Andreas Martin (Addgene plasmid # 226901 ; http://n2t.net/addgene:226901 ; RRID:Addgene_226901)
