[The description below was written by a language model from this plasmid's Addgene catalogue record and pLannotate feature annotations shown in this document.]
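Description:
pAM257 is a bacterial expression plasmid built on a pET-DUET backbone for T7-driven production of a tagged, truncated form of the Saccharomyces cerevisiae peroxin Pex3 in E. coli. It is propagated through a ColE1/pMB1-type origin and selected with ampicillin via the β-lactamase gene. The catalogue lists it as high copy, although the annotated backbone also retains the rop gene and the pBR322 bom region, elements usually associated with copy-number restraint and mobilisation. An f1 origin is present, along with short remnants of a tetracycline resistance gene that are backbone fragments rather than a functional marker.

The expression cassette consists of a T7 promoter followed by a lac operator and the phage T7 gene 10 ribosome binding site. A plasmid-borne lacI gene under its own promoter supplies repressor, so that transcription is held off until IPTG is added in a host expressing T7 RNA polymerase. The open reading frame encodes, according to the catalogue, an N-terminal 6xHis tag and a PSP element (probably a PreScission protease cleavage site, though the record does not spell this out). These precede a cytosolic maltose binding protein lacking its signal sequence, then Pex3 residues 40–441. The His and PSP segments are not individually annotated in the feature table but would fit the unannotated stretch between the RBS and MBP. A T7 terminator closes the unit; the very short "SET1" hit just before it is likely an incidental match. Only one T7 cassette is annotated.

The tag arrangement supports affinity purification and improved solubility of the Pex3 fragment. The associated publication concerns the translocase and unfoldase activity of the AAA+ ATPase Msp1, suggesting use of the recombinant protein in such biochemical studies, though its exact role is not stated.
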