Features (pLannotate 1.2.2; 19 found; start..end, strand, type, name):
    377..441     -  CDS            TcR (fragment): tetracycline efflux protein; tet; confers resistance to tetracycline
    456..477     -  protein_bind   CAP binding site: CAP binding activates transcription in the presence of cAMP. E. coli catabolite activator protein
    490..1572    -  CDS            lacI: lac repressor; lacI; The lac repressor binds to the lac operator to inhibit transcription in E. coli. This inhibition can be relieved by adding lactose or isopropyl-β-D-thiogalactopyranoside (IPTG).
   1573..1650    -  promoter       lacI promoter: lacI
   1658..1937    -  CDS            TcR (fragment): tetracycline efflux protein; tet; confers resistance to tetracycline
   1963..1981    +  promoter       T7 promoter: promoter for bacteriophage T7 RNA polymerase
   1982..2006    +  protein_bind   lac operator: The lac repressor binds to the lac operator to inhibit transcription in E. coli. This inhibition can be relieved by adding lactose or isopropyl-β-D-thiogalactopyranoside (IPTG). lac repressor encoded by lacI
   2021..2043    +  RBS            RBS: efficient ribosome binding site from bacteriophage T7 gene 10 (Olins and Rangwala, 1989)
   2110..3210    +  CDS            MBP: maltose binding protein from E. coli; malE (mutated); This version of the gene does not encode a signal sequence, so MBP will remain in the cytosol.
   3223..4428    +  CDS            PEX3 (fragment): PEX3_YEAST - Also known as PAS3 From Saccharomyces cerevisiae (strain ATCC 204508 / S288c) (Baker's yeast).
   4440..4457    +  CDS            SET1 (fragment): solubility-enhancement tag derived from T7 phage gene 10B
   4465..4512    +  terminator     T7 terminator: transcription terminator for bacteriophage T7 RNA polymerase
   4549..5004    +  rep_origin     f1 ori (sequence partly withheld): f1 bacteriophage origin of replication; arrow indicates direction of (+) strand synthesis
   5119..5979    -  CDS            AmpR: β-lactamase; bla; confers resistance to ampicillin, carbenicillin, and related antibiotics
   5980..6072    -  promoter       AmpR promoter: bla
   6153..6741    +  rep_origin     ori: high-copy-number ColE1/pMB1/pBR322/pUC origin of replication
   6927..7066    -  misc_feature   bom: basis of mobility region from pBR322
   7168..7359    -  CDS            rop: Rop protein, which maintains plasmids at low copy number; rop
   7376..315     +  CDS            YPB1_ECOLX (across the origin): Protein predicted: Swiss-Prot protein existence level 4. From Escherichia coli.
>Addgene plasmid #226901 | pAM257 | addgene full sequence | sequence record 451052 | Addgene NGS Result
ACTGATGATGAACATGCCCGGTTACTGGAACGTTGTGAGGGTAAACAACTGGCGGTATGGATGCGGCGGG
ACCAGAGAAAAATCACTCAGGGTCAATGCCAGCGCTTCGTTAATACAGATGTAGGTGTTCCACAGGGTAG
CCAGCAGCATCCTGCGATGCAGATCCGGAACATAATGGTGCAGGGCGCTGACTTCCGCGTTTCCAGACTT
TACGAAACACGGAAACCGAAGACCATTCATGTTGTTGCTCAGGTCGCAGACGTTTTGCAGCAGCAGTCGC
TTCACGTTCGCTCGCGTATCGGTGATTCATTCTGCTAACCAGTAAGGCAACCCCGCCAGCCTAGCCGGGT
CCTCAACGACAGGAGCACGATCATGCTAGTCATGCCCCGCGCCCACCGGAAGGAGCTGACTGGGTTGAAG
GCTCTCAAGGGCATCGGTCGAGATCCCGGTGCCTAATGAGTGAGCTAACTTACATTAATTGCGTTGCGCT
CACTGCCCGCTTTCCAGTCGGGAAACCTGTCGTGCCAGCTGCATTAATGAATCGGCCAACGCGCGGGGAG
AGGCGGTTTGCGTATTGGGCGCCAGGGTGGTTTTTCTTTTCACCAGTGAGACGGGCAACAGCTGATTGCC
CTTCACCGCCTGGCCCTGAGAGAGTTGCAGCAAGCGGTCCACGCTGGTTTGCCCCAGCAGGCGAAAATCC
TGTTTGATGGTGGTTAACGGCGGGATATAACATGAGCTGTCTTCGGTATCGTCGTATCCCACTACCGAGA
TGTCCGCACCAACGCGCAGCCCGGACTCGGTAATGGCGCGCATTGCGCCCAGCGCCATCTGATCGTTGGC
AACCAGCATCGCAGTGGGAACGATGCCCTCATTCAGCATTTGCATGGTTTGTTGAAAACCGGACATGGCA
CTCCAGTCGCCTTCCCGTTCCGCTATCGGCTGAATTTGATTGCGAGTGAGATATTTATGCCAGCCAGCCA
GACGCAGACGCGCCGAGACAGAACTTAATGGGCCCGCTAACAGCGCGATTTGCTGGTGACCCAATGCGAC
CAGATGCTCCACGCCCAGTCGCGTACCGTCTTCATGGGAGAAAATAATACTGTTGATGGGTGTCTGGTCA
GAGACATCAAGAAATAACGCCGGAACATTAGTGCAGGCAGCTTCCACAGCAATGGCATCCTGGTCATCCA
GCGGATAGTTAATGATCAGCCCACTGACGCGTTGCGCGAGAAGATTGTGCACCGCCGCTTTACAGGCTTC
GACGCCGCTTCGTTCTACCATCGACACCACCACGCTGGCACCCAGTTGATCGGCGCGAGATTTAATCGCC
GCGACAATTTGCGACGGCGCGTGCAGGGCCAGACTGGAGGTGGCAACGCCAATCAGCAACGACTGTTTGC
CCGCCAGTTGTTGTGCCACGCGGTTGGGAATGTAATTCAGCTCCGCCATCGCCGCTTCCACTTTTTCCCG
CGTTTTCGCAGAAACGTGGCTGGCCTGGTTCACCACGCGGGAAACGGTCTGATAAGAGACACCGGCATAC
TCTGCGACATCGTATAACGTTACTGGTTTCACATTCACCACCCTGAATTGACTCTCTTCCGGGCGCTATC
ATGCCATACCGCGAAAGGTTTTGCGCCATTCGATGGTGTCCGGGATCTCGACGCTCTCCCTTATGCGACT
CCTGCATTAGGAAGCAGCCCAGTAGTAGGTTGAGGCCGTTGAGCACCGCCGCCGCAAGGAATGGTGCATG
CAAGGAGATGGCGCCCAACAGTCCCCCGGCCACGGGGCCTGCCACCATACCCACGCCGAAACAAGCGCTC
ATGAGCCCGAAGTGGCGAGCCCGATCTTCCCCATCGGTGATGTCGGCGATATAGGCGCCAGCAACCGCAC
CTGTGGCGCCGGTGATGCCGGCCACGATGCGTCCGGCGTAGAGGATCGAGATCGATCTCGATCCCGCGAA
ATTAATACGACTCACTATAGGGGAATTGTGAGCGGATAACAATTCCCCTCTAGAAATAATTTTGTTTAAC
TTTAAGAAGGAGATATACCATGGGCAGCAGCCATCACCATCATCACCACAGCCAGCTGGAAGTTCTGTTT
CAAGGCCCGATGAAAATCGAAGAAGGTAAACTGGTAATCTGGATTAACGGCGATAAAGGCTATAACGGTC
TCGCTGAAGTCGGTAAGAAATTCGAGAAAGATACCGGAATTAAAGTCACCGTTGAGCATCCGGATAAACT
GGAAGAGAAATTCCCACAGGTTGCGGCAACTGGCGATGGCCCTGACATTATCTTCTGGGCACACGACCGC
TTTGGTGGCTACGCTCAATCTGGCCTGTTGGCTGAAATCACCCCGGACAAAGCGTTCCAGGACAAGCTGT
ATCCGTTTACCTGGGATGCCGTACGTTACAACGGCAAGCTGATTGCTTACCCGATCGCTGTTGAAGCGTT
ATCGCTGATTTATAACAAAGATCTGCTGCCGAACCCGCCAAAAACCTGGGAAGAGATCCCGGCGCTGGAT
AAAGAACTGAAAGCGAAAGGTAAGAGCGCGCTGATGTTCAACCTGCAAGAACCGTACTTCACCTGGCCGC
TGATTGCTGCTGACGGGGGTTATGCGTTCAAGTATGAAAACGGCAAGTACGACATTAAAGACGTGGGCGT
GGATAACGCTGGCGCGAAAGCGGGTCTGACCTTCCTGGTTGACCTGATTAAAAACAAACACATGAATGCA
GACACCGATTACTCCATCGCAGAAGCTGCCTTTAATAAAGGCGAAACAGCGATGACCATCAACGGCCCGT
GGGCATGGTCCAACATCGACACCAGCAAAGTGAATTATGGTGTAACGGTACTGCCGACCTTCAAGGGTCA
ACCATCCAAACCGTTCGTTGGCGTGCTGAGCGCAGGTATTAACGCCGCCAGTCCGAACAAAGAGCTGGCA
AAAGAGTTCCTCGAAAACTATCTGCTGACTGATGAAGGTCTGGAAGCGGTTAATAAAGACAAACCGCTGG
GTGCCGTAGCGCTGAAGTCTTACGAGGAAGAGTTGGCGAAAGATCCACGTATTGCCGCCACTATGGAAAA
CGCCCAGAAAGGTGAAATCATGCCGAACATCCCGCAGATGTCCGCTTTCTGGTATGCCGTGCGTACTGCG
GTGATCAACGCCGCCAGCGGTCGTCAGACTGTCGATGAAGCCCTGAAAGACGCGCAGACTAATTCGAGCT
CGAAGAGATGGTTGTATAAACAGCAGTTACGGATTACTGAGCAACACTTCATCAAAGAACAGATCAAAAG
AAGGTTCGAGCAGACACAGGAAGACTCGTTGTACACAATATACGAGCTACTTCCTGTATGGAGAATGGTT
TTGAATGAAAACGATTTGAATTTGGACAGCATCGTTACCCAATTAAAGGACCAAAAGAACCAGTTGACTA
GAGCAAAGTCTAGTGAAAGCAGAGAAAGTTCGCCGTTAAAAAGTAAAGCTGAGTTGTGGAACGAGTTAGA
ACTAAAGAGTTTGATCAAGCTGGTGACAGTGACGTACACAGTATCGTCGCTGATTCTTTTAACAAGACTG
CAACTAAATATCCTGACAAGAAACGAGTACCTGGACTCCGCAATAAAATTAACCATGCAGCAGGAAAACT
GCAACAAACTACAGAATAGGTTCTATAACTGGGTTACATCGTGGTGGAGCGATCCGGAGGACAAAGCGGA
TGATGCAATGGTAATGGCAGCAAAAAAGTCAAAGAAAGAAGGCCAGGAAGTGTATATTAATGAGCAAGCT
TTCCTATCACTATCATGGTGGATTCTTAACAAGGGGTGGTTGAGTTACAATGAAATAATTACAAATCAAA
TCGAAATTGAATTTGACGGCATACACCCAAGAGATACTCTAACGTTAGAAGAATTTAGTTCTCGTCTCAC
GAACATATTCCGGAACACGAATTCCCAAATATTCCAGCAAAATAATAATAACCTCACGTCTATTTTGCTT
CCTAAAGATTCCAGTGGACAGGAGTTTCTTCTGTCACAGACGCTTGACGCGGATGCTTTAACAAGTTTTC
ACTCTAACACACTAGTTTTTAATCAATTGGTGAATGAACTGACCCAATGTATCGAAAGCACAGCAACATC
CATAGTGTTAGAGTCTCTAATAAATGAATCATTCCATTTCATAATGAACAAGGTCGGCATAAAGACAATA
GCCAAGAAAAAACCTGGCCAAGAAGATCAGCAACAGTATCAAATGGCAGTTTTCGCTATGTCGATGAAAG
ACTGTTGCCAAGAAATGCTTCAAACAACTGCCGGGTCTTCCCATAGCGGCAGCGTGAACGAATACCTGGC
CACTCTGGATTCTGTGCAGCCGCTCGATGATCTGAGCGCCAGCGTATACAGCAACTTTGGCGTCTCCAGC
TCGTTTTCCTTCAAGCCTTAATTAACCTAGGCTGCTGCCACCGCTGAGCAATAACTAGCATAACCCCTTG
GGGCCTCTAAACGGGTCTTGAGGGGTTTTTTGCTGAAAGGAGGAACTATATCCGGATTGGCGAATGGG
[115 nt withheld, positions 4549-4663]
TGCCACGTTC
[91 nt withheld, positions 4674-4764]
A
[49 nt withheld, positions 4766-4814]
CCTTTGACGTTGGAGTCCACGTTCTTT
[37 nt withheld, positions 4842-4878]
ACCCTATCTCGGTCTATTCTTTTGATTTATAAGGGATTTTGCCGATTTCGGCCTATTGGTTAAAAAATGA
GCTGATTTAACAAAAATTTAACGCGAATTTTAACAAAATATTAACGTTTACAATTTCTGGCGGCACGATG
GCATGAGATTATCAAAAAGGATCTTCACCTAGATCCTTTTAAATTAAAAATGAAGTTTTAAATCAATCTA
AAGTATATATGAGTAAACTTGGTCTGACAGTTACCAATGCTTAATCAGTGAGGCACCTATCTCAGCGATC
TGTCTATTTCGTTCATCCATAGTTGCCTGACTCCCCGTCGTGTAGATAACTACGATACGGGAGGGCTTAC
CATCTGGCCCCAGTGCTGCAATGATACCGCGAGACCCACGCTCACCGGCTCCAGATTTATCAGCAATAAA
CCAGCCAGCCGGAAGGGCCGAGCGCAGAAGTGGTCCTGCAACTTTATCCGCCTCCATCCAGTCTATTAAT
TGTTGCCGGGAAGCTAGAGTAAGTAGTTCGCCAGTTAATAGTTTGCGCAACGTTGTTGCCATTGCTACAG
GCATCGTGGTGTCACGCTCGTCGTTTGGTATGGCTTCATTCAGCTCCGGTTCCCAACGATCAAGGCGAGT
TACATGATCCCCCATGTTGTGCAAAAAAGCGGTTAGCTCCTTCGGTCCTCCGATCGTTGTCAGAAGTAAG
TTGGCCGCAGTGTTATCACTCATGGTTATGGCAGCACTGCATAATTCTCTTACTGTCATGCCATCCGTAA
GATGCTTTTCTGTGACTGGTGAGTACTCAACCAAGTCATTCTGAGAATAGTGTATGCGGCGACCGAGTTG
CTCTTGCCCGGCGTCAATACGGGATAATACCGCGCCACATAGCAGAACTTTAAAAGTGCTCATCATTGGA
AAACGTTCTTCGGGGCGAAAACTCTCAAGGATCTTACCGCTGTTGAGATCCAGTTCGATGTAACCCACTC
GTGCACCCAACTGATCTTCAGCATCTTTTACTTTCACCAGCGTTTCTGGGTGAGCAAAAACAGGAAGGCA
AAATGCCGCAAAAAAGGGAATAAGGGCGACACGGAAATGTTGAATACTCATACTCTTCCTTTTTCAATCA
TGATTGAAGCATTTATCAGGGTTATTGTCTCATGAGCGGATACATATTTGAATGTATTTAGAAAAATAAA
CAAATAGGTCATGACCAAAATCCCTTAACGTGAGTTTTCGTTCCACTGAGCGTCAGACCCCGTAGAAAAG
ATCAAAGGATCTTCTTGAGATCCTTTTTTTCTGCGCGTAATCTGCTGCTTGCAAACAAAAAAACCACCGC
TACCAGCGGTGGTTTGTTTGCCGGATCAAGAGCTACCAACTCTTTTTCCGAAGGTAACTGGCTTCAGCAG
AGCGCAGATACCAAATACTGTCCTTCTAGTGTAGCCGTAGTTAGGCCACCACTTCAAGAACTCTGTAGCA
CCGCCTACATACCTCGCTCTGCTAATCCTGTTACCAGTGGCTGCTGCCAGTGGCGATAAGTCGTGTCTTA
CCGGGTTGGACTCAAGACGATAGTTACCGGATAAGGCGCAGCGGTCGGGCTGAACGGGGGGTTCGTGCAC
ACAGCCCAGCTTGGAGCGAACGACCTACACCGAACTGAGATACCTACAGCGTGAGCTATGAGAAAGCGCC
ACGCTTCCCGAAGGGAGAAAGGCGGACAGGTATCCGGTAAGCGGCAGGGTCGGAACAGGAGAGCGCACGA
GGGAGCTTCCAGGGGGAAACGCCTGGTATCTTTATAGTCCTGTCGGGTTTCGCCACCTCTGACTTGAGCG
TCGATTTTTGTGATGCTCGTCAGGGGGGCGGAGCCTATGGAAAAACGCCAGCAACGCGGCCTTTTTACGG
TTCCTGGCCTTTTGCTGGCCTTTTGCTCACATGTTCTTTCCTGCGTTATCCCCTGATTCTGTGGATAACC
GTATTACCGCCTTTGAGTGAGCTGATACCGCTCGCCGCAGCCGAACGACCGAGCGCAGCGAGTCAGTGAG
CGAGGAAGCGGAAGAGCGCCTGATGCGGTATTTTCTCCTTACGCATCTGTGCGGTATTTCACACCGCAAT
GGTGCACTCTCAGTACAATCTGCTCTGATGCCGCATAGTTAAGCCAGTATACACTCCGCTATCGCTACGT
GACTGGGTCATGGCTGCGCCCCGACACCCGCCAACACCCGCTGACGCGCCCTGACGGGCTTGTCTGCTCC
CGGCATCCGCTTACAGACAAGCTGTGACCGTCTCCGGGAGCTGCATGTGTCAGAGGTTTTCACCGTCATC
ACCGAAACGCGCGAGGCAGCTGCGGTAAAGCTCATCAGCGTGGTCGTGAAGCGATTCACAGATGTCTGCC
TGTTCATCCGCGTCCAGCTCGTTGAGTTTCTCCAGAAGCGTTAATGTCTGGCTTCTGATAAAGCGGGCCA
TGTTAAGGGCGGTTTTTTCCTGTTTGGTCACTGATGCCTCCGTGTAAGGGGGATTTCTGTTCATGGGGGT
AATGATACCGATGAAACGAGAGAGGATGCTCACGATACGGGTT
